>Addgene plasmid #205032 | pET-6xHis-GFP(-6)-H3 | addgene full sequence | sequence record 405642 | Addgene NGS Result
GCATAAATATCTCACTCGCAATCAAATTCAGCCGATAGCGGAACGGGAAGGCGACTGGAGTGCCATGTCC
GGTTTTCAACAAACCATGCAAATGCTGAATGAGGGCATCGTTCCCACTGCGATGCTGGTTGCCAACGATC
AGATGGCGCTGGGCGCAATGCGCGCCATTACCGAGTCCGGGCTGCGCGTTGGTGCGGACATCTCGGTAGT
GGGATACGACGATACCGAAGACAGCTCATGTTATATCCCGCCGTTAACCACCATCAAACAGGATTTTCGC
CTGCTGGGGCAAACCAGCGTGGACCGCTTGCTGCAACTCTCTCAGGGCCAGGCGGTGAAGGGCAATCAGC
TGTTGCCCGTCTCACTGGTGAAAAGAAAAACCACCCTGGCGCCCAATACGCAAACCGCCTCTCCCCGCGC
GTTGGCCGATTCATTAATGCAGCTGGCACGACAGGTTTCCCGACTGGAAAGCGGGCAGTGAGCGCAACGC
AATTAATGTAAGTTAGCTCACTCATTAGGCACCGGGATCTCGACCGATGCCCTTGAGAGCCTTCAACCCA
GTCAGCTCCTTCCGGTGGGCGCGGGGCATGACTAGCATGATCGTGCTCCTGTCGTTGAGGACCCGGCTAG
GCTGGCGGGGTTGCCTTACTGGTTAGCAGAATGAATCACCGATACGCGAGCGAACGTGAAGCGACTGCTG
CTGCAAAACGTCTGCGACCTGAGCAACAACATGAATGGTCTTCGGTTTCCGTGTTTCGTAAAGTCTGGAA
ACGCGGAAGTCAGCGCCCTGCACCATTATGTTCCGGATCTGCATCGCAGGATGCTGCTGGCTACCCTGTG
GAACACCTACATCTGTATTAACGAAGCGCTGGCATTGACCCTGAGTGATTTTTCTCTGGTCCCGCCGCAT
CCATACCGCCAGTTGTTTACCCTCACAACGTTCCAGTAACCGGGCATGTTCATCATCAGTAACCCGTATC
GTGAGCATCCTCTCTCGTTTCATCGGTATCATTACCCCCATGAACAGAAATCCCCCTTACACGGAGGCAT
CAGTGACCAAACAGGAAAAAACCGCCCTTAACATGGCCCGCTTTATCAGAAGCCAGACATTAACGCTTCT
GGAGAAACTCAACGAGCTGGACGCGGATGAACAGGCAGACATCTGTGAATCGCTTCACGACCACGCTGAT
GAGCTTTACCGCAGCTGCCTCGCGCGTTTCGGTGATGACGGTGAAAACCTCTGACACATGCAGCTCCCGG
AGACGGTCACAGCTTGTCTGTAAGCGGATGCCGGGAGCAGACAAGCCCGTCAGGGCGCGTCAGCGGGTGT
TGGCGGGTGTCGGGGCGCAGCCATGACCCAGTCACGTAGCGATAGCGGAGTGTATACTGGCTTAACTATG
CGGCATCAGAGCAGATTGTACTGAGAGTGCACCATTGCGGTGTGAAATACCGCACAGATGCGTAAGGAGA
AAATACCGCATCAGGCGCTCTTCCGCTTCCTCGCTCACTGACTCGCTGCGCTCGGTCGTTCGGCTGCGGC
GAGCGGTATCAGCTCACTCAAAGGCGGTAATACGGTTATCCACAGAATCAGGGGATAACGCAGGAAAGAA
CATGTGAGCAAAAGGCCAGCAAAAGGCCAGGAACCGTAAAAAGGCCGCGTTGCTGGCGTTTTTCCATAGG
CTCCGCCCCCCTGACGAGCATCACAAAAATCGACGCTCAAGTCAGAGGTGGCGAAACCCGACAGGACTAT
AAAGATACCAGGCGTTTCCCCCTGGAAGCTCCCTCGTGCGCTCTCCTGTTCCGACCCTGCCGCTTACCGG
ATACCTGTCCGCCTTTCTCCCTTCGGGAAGCGTGGCGCTTTCTCATAGCTCACGCTGTAGGTATCTCAGT
TCGGTGTAGGTCGTTCGCTCCAAGCTGGGCTGTGTGCACGAACCCCCCGTTCAGCCCGACCGCTGCGCCT
TATCCGGTAACTATCGTCTTGAGTCCAACCCGGTAAGACACGACTTATCGCCACTGGCAGCAGCCACTGG
TAACAGGATTAGCAGAGCGAGGTATGTAGGCGGTGCTACAGAGTTCTTGAAGTGGTGGCCTAACTACGGC
TACACTAGAAGGACAGTATTTGGTATCTGCGCTCTGCTGAAGCCAGTTACCTTCGGAAAAAGAGTTGGTA
GCTCTTGATCCGGCAAACAAACCACCGCTGGTAGCGGTGGTTTTTTTGTTTGCAAGCAGCAGATTACGCG
CAGAAAAAAAGGATCTCAAGAAGATCCTTTGATCTTTTCTACGGGGTCTGACGCTCAGTGGAACGAAAAC
TCACGTTAAGGGATTTTGGTCATGACCTATTTGTTTATTTTTCTAAATACATTCAAATATGTATCCGCTC
ATGAGACAATAACCCTGATAAATGCTTCAATCATGATTGAAAAAGGAAGAGTATGAGTATTCAACATTTC
CGTGTCGCCCTTATTCCCTTTTTTGCGGCATTTTGCCTTCCTGTTTTTGCTCACCCAGAAACGCTGGTGA
AAGTAAAAGATGCTGAAGATCAGTTGGGTGCACGAGTGGGTTACATCGAACTGGATCTCAACAGCGGTAA
GATCCTTGAGAGTTTTCGCCCCGAAGAACGTTTTCCAATGATGAGCACTTTTAAAGTTCTGCTATGTGGC
GCGGTATTATCCCGTATTGACGCCGGGCAAGAGCAACTCGGTCGCCGCATACACTATTCTCAGAATGACT
TGGTTGAGTACTCACCAGTCACAGAAAAGCATCTTACGGATGGCATGACAGTAAGAGAATTATGCAGTGC
TGCCATAACCATGAGTGATAACACTGCGGCCAACTTACTTCTGACAACGATCGGAGGACCGAAGGAGCTA
ACCGCTTTTTTGCACAACATGGGGGATCATGTAACTCGCCTTGATCGTTGGGAACCGGAGCTGAATGAAG
CCATACCAAACGACGAGCGTGACACCACGATGCCTGTAGCAATGGCAACAACGTTGCGCAAACTATTAAC
TGGCGAACTACTTACTCTAGCTTCCCGGCAACAATTAATAGACTGGATGGAGGCGGATAAAGTTGCAGGA
CCACTTCTGCGCTCGGCCCTTCCGGCTGGCTGGTTTATTGCTGATAAATCTGGAGCCGGTGAGCGTGGGT
CTCGCGGTATCATTGCAGCACTGGGGCCAGATGGTAAGCCCTCCCGTATCGTAGTTATCTACACGACGGG
GAGTCAGGCAACTATGGATGAACGAAATAGACAGATCGCTGAGATAGGTGCCTCACTGATTAAGCATTGG
TAACTGTCAGACCAAGTTTACTCATATATACTTTAGATTGATTTAAAACTTCATTTTTAATTTAAAAGGA
TCTAGGTGAAGATCCTTTTTGATAATCTCATGCCATCGTGCCGCCAGAAATTGTAAACGTTAATATTTTG
TTAAAATTCGCGTTAAATTTTTGTTAAATCAGCTCATTTTTTAACCAATAGGCCGAAATCGGCAAAATCC
CTTATAAATCAAAAGAATAGACCGAGATAGGGT
[37 nt withheld, positions 3534-3570]
AAAGAACGTGGACTCCAACGTCAAAGG
[49 nt withheld, positions 3598-3646]
T
[91 nt withheld, positions 3648-3738]
G
[124 nt withheld, positions 3740-3863]
CCCATTCGCCAATCCGGATATAGTTCCTCCTTTCAGCAAAAAACCCCTCAAGACCCGTTTAGAGGCCCCA
AGGGGTTATGCTAGTTATTGCTCAGCGGTGGCAGCAGCCTAGGTTAATTAAGCTGCGCTAGTAGACGAGT
CCATGTGCTGGCGTTCAAATTTCGCAGCAGCGGTTTCTTTACCAGACTCGAGTTATTATTTCTTGCGTCT
ACGCTTTTTCTTGCGTCTACGCTTTTTCTTCCTTCTCCTCTTTTTCTTGTACAGCTCGTCCATTCCGTGA
GTAATGCCTGCAGCGGTCACGAATTCTAACAGAACCATGTGATCGCGTTTTTCGTTCGGATCTTTGCTCA
GTGCTGACTGGGTGCTCAGGTAGTGGTTGTCAGGTAACAGTACAGGCCCGTCACCAATCGGCGTGTTTTG
TTGATAATGATCCGCTAATTGAACGCTGCCGTCTTCCACGTTATGGCGAATTTTGAAATTTGCCTTGATA
CCGTTTTTCTGTTTATCGGCCGTAATATACACGTTATGAGAATTAAAGTTATATTCCAGCTTATGGCCTA
AAATGTTGCCGTCTTCTTTGAAGTCGATACCTTTCAGTTCGATACGGTTTACTAATGTGTCGCCTTCAAA
TTTCACTTCCGCACGCGTTTTATAGGTGCCATCGTCCTTGAAGCTGATTGTACGCTCTTGAACATATCCT
TCAGGCATGGCTGATTTGAAAAAATCGTGTTGTTTCATATGATCTGGGTAACGACTGAAGCACTGAACGC
CATAGGTCAGGGTGGTCACTAAGGTGGGCCACGGAACGGGTAATTTGCCTGTTGTGCAAATAAACTTCAG
GGTCAATTTACCATTGGTAGCGTCACCTTCGCCTTCGCCGCGCACGCTAAATTTGTGACCGTTCACGTCG
CCGTCTAATTCCACTAAGATCGGTACTACACCCGTAAACAGCTCTTCACCTTTGCTAGCGCCACCGTGAT
GGTGGTGGTGATGACCCATGGTATATCTCCTTCTTAAAGTTAAACAAAATTATTTCTAGAGGGGAATTGT
TATCCGCTCACAATTCCCCTATAGTGAGTCGTATTAATTTCGCGGGATCGAGATCGATCTCGATCCTCTA
CGCCGGACGCATCGTGGCCGGCATCACCGGCGCCACAGGTGCGGTTGCTGGCGCCTATATCGCCGACATC
ACCGATGGGGAAGATCGGGCTCGCCACTTCGGGCTCATGAGCGCTTGTTTCGGCGTGGGTATGGTGGCAG
GCCCCGTGGCCGGGGGACTGTTGGGCGCCATCTCCTTGCATGCACCATTCCTTGCGGCGGCGGTGCTCAA
CGGCCTCAACCTACTACTGGGCTGCTTCCTAATGCAGGAGTCGCATAAGGGAGAGCGTCGAGATCCCGGA
CACCATCGAATGGCGCAAAACCTTTCGCGGTATGGCATGATAGCGCCCGGAAGAGAGTCAATTCAGGGTG
GTGAATGTGAAACCAGTAACGTTATACGATGTCGCAGAGTATGCCGGTGTCTCTTATCAGACCGTTTCCC
GCGTGGTGAACCAGGCCAGCCACGTTTCTGCGAAAACGCGGGAAAAAGTGGAAGCGGCGATGGCGGAGCT
GAATTACATTCCCAACCGCGTGGCACAACAACTGGCGGGCAAACAGTCGTTGCTGATTGGCGTTGCCACC
TCCAGTCTGGCCCTGCACGCGCCGTCGCAAATTGTCGCGGCGATTAAATCTCGCGCCGATCAACTGGGTG
CCAGCGTGGTGGTGTCGATGGTAGAACGAAGCGGCGTCGAAGCCTGTAAAGCGGCGGTGCACAATCTTCT
CGCGCAACGCGTCAGTGGGCTGATCATTAACTATCCGCTGGATGACCAGGATGCCATTGCTGTGGAAGCT
GCCTGCACTAATGTTCCGGCGTTATTTCTTGATGTCTCTGACCAGACACCCATCAACAGTATTATTTTCT
CCCATGAAGACGGTACGCGACTGGGCGTGGAGCATCTGGTCGCATTGGGTCACCAGCAAATCGCGCTGTT
AGCGGGCCCATTAAGTTCTGTCTCGGCGCGTCTGCGTCTGGCTGGCTG
Features (pLannotate 1.2.2; 19 found; start..end, strand, type, name):
    494..515     +  protein_bind   CAP binding site: CAP binding activates transcription in the presence of cAMP. E. coli catabolite activator protein
    530..594     +  CDS            TcR (fragment): tetracycline efflux protein; tet; confers resistance to tetracycline
    656..1036    -  CDS            YPB1_ECOLX: Protein predicted: Swiss-Prot protein existence level 4. From Escherichia coli.
   1053..1244    +  CDS            rop: Rop protein, which maintains plasmids at low copy number; rop
   1346..1485    +  misc_feature   bom: basis of mobility region from pBR322
   1671..2259    -  rep_origin     ori: high-copy-number ColE1/pMB1/pBR322/pUC origin of replication
   2340..2432    +  promoter       AmpR promoter: bla
   2433..3293    +  CDS            AmpR: β-lactamase; bla; confers resistance to ampicillin, carbenicillin, and related antibiotics
   3408..3863    -  rep_origin     f1 ori (sequence partly withheld): f1 bacteriophage origin of replication; arrow indicates direction of (+) strand synthesis
   3900..3947    -  terminator     T7 terminator: transcription terminator for bacteriophage T7 RNA polymerase
   3955..3972    -  CDS            SET1 (fragment): solubility-enhancement tag derived from T7 phage gene 10B
   4002..4043    -  CDS            S-Tag (fragment): affinity and epitope tag derived from pancreatic ribonuclease A
   4119..4829    -  CDS            Superfolder GFP: Superfolder GFP is a basic (constitutively fluorescent) green fluorescent protein published in 2005, derived from Aequorea victoria. It is reported to be a very rapidly-maturing weak dimer.
   4869..4891    -  RBS            RBS: efficient ribosome binding site from bacteriophage T7 gene 10 (Olins and Rangwala, 1989)
   4906..4930    -  protein_bind   lac operator: The lac repressor binds to the lac operator to inhibit transcription in E. coli. This inhibition can be relieved by adding lactose or isopropyl-β-D-thiogalactopyranoside (IPTG). lac repressor encoded by lacI
   4931..4949    -  promoter       T7 promoter: promoter for bacteriophage T7 RNA polymerase
   4975..5254    +  CDS            TcR (fragment): tetracycline efflux protein; tet; confers resistance to tetracycline
   5262..5339    +  promoter       lacI promoter: lacI
   5340..481     +  CDS            lacI (across the origin): lac repressor; lacI; The lac repressor binds to the lac operator to inhibit transcription in E. coli. This inhibition can be relieved by adding lactose or isopropyl-β-D-thiogalactopyranoside (IPTG).
