[The description below was written by a language model from this plasmid's Addgene catalogue record and pLannotate feature annotations shown in this document.]
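Description:
pET-6xHis-GFP(-6)-H3 is a bacterial expression plasmid built on a pETDuet backbone for producing a charge-engineered fluorescent protein in E. coli. It is propagated through a ColE1/pBR322-type origin accompanied by the rop gene and the bom mobility region, and it is selected with ampicillin through the β-lactamase (AmpR) gene and its promoter. An f1 phage origin is also present. The catalogue lists the plasmid as high copy, although the annotated rop gene normally acts to restrain copy number. Short tetracycline-resistance fragments in the feature table are nonfunctional remnants of the pBR322 lineage.

The payload is a single T7-driven cassette consisting of a T7 promoter with an adjacent lac operator, the T7 gene 10 ribosome binding site, the open reading frame and a T7 terminator. A plasmid-borne lacI gene with its own promoter supplies the repressor, so expression is IPTG-inducible in hosts that provide T7 RNA polymerase. The coding sequence is annotated as a superfolder GFP, named GFP(-6), which presumably denotes a variant with a net charge of −6. It carries an N-terminal histidine tag with a short linker for affinity purification and a C-terminal lysine/arginine-rich peptide ("H3") made of three repeats of a patterned cationic motif. The insert was cloned between NcoI and XhoI. The S-tag and SET1 fragments annotated downstream of the insert appear to be residual vector sequence, and the record does not indicate that they are translated.

According to the record, the charge-patterned cationic tail promotes the formation of biomolecular condensates inside E. coli. This makes the construct useful for studying how the charge patterning of disordered peptides tunes intracellular phase separation, with GFP fluorescence reporting where the protein localizes.
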