Addgene plasmid #205032: pET-6xHis-GFP(-6)-H3
Purpose: Fluorescent protein with charge-patterned cationic peptide to promote biomolecular condensate formation in E. coli
Depositing lab: Allie Obermeyer. Depositing organization: Columbia University. Publication: Charge-Patterned Disordered Peptides Tune Intracellular Phase Separation in Bacteria. Liao J, Yeong V, Obermeyer AC. ACS Synth Biol. 2024 Feb 3. doi: 10.1021/acssynbio.3c00564. PubMed 38308651.
Backbone
  Vector backbone: pETDuet
  Vector type: Bacterial Expression
Growth in bacteria
  Bacterial resistance: Ampicillin, 100 μg/mL
  Growth temperature: 37°C
  Growth strain: DH5alpha
  Copy number: High Copy
Gene/Insert
  Gene/Insert name: GFP(-6)-H3 (alt name: GFP(-6)-K(KRRRKK)3)
  Species: Other
  Tag / fusion protein: MGHHHHHGGA (N terminal on insert); KKRRRKKKRRRKKKRRRKK (C terminal on insert)
  Cloning method: Restriction Enzyme; 5′ cloning site NcoI (unknown if destroyed); 3′ cloning site XhoI (unknown if destroyed)
  Sequencing primers: 5′ T7; 3′ T7-term
Terms and licenses: Academic/Nonprofit Terms; Industry Terms: Not Available to Industry
How to cite: pET-6xHis-GFP(-6)-H3 was a gift from Allie Obermeyer (Addgene plasmid # 205032 ; http://n2t.net/addgene:205032 ; RRID:Addgene_205032)
